Addgene plasmid #8553: HOXD12 (murine) HIS-tag pET
Depositing lab: Corey Largman. Depositing organization: San Francisco VA Health Care System. Publication: AbdB-like Hox proteins stabilize DNA binding by the Meis1 homeodomain proteins. Shen WF, Montgomery JC, Rozenfeld S, Moskow JJ, Lawrence HJ, Buchberg AM, Largman C. Mol Cell Biol 1997 Nov;17(11):6448-58. PubMed 9343407.
Backbone
  Vector backbone: pET28a
  Backbone size w/o insert (bp): 5400
  Vector type: Bacterial Expression
Growth in bacteria
  Bacterial resistance: Kanamycin, 50 μg/mL
  Growth temperature: 37°C
  Growth strain: DH5alpha
  Copy number: High Copy
Gene/Insert
  Gene/Insert name: HOXD12 (alt names: HOX4H; HOX4.7)
  Species: M. musculus (mouse)
  Insert size (bp): 838
  Mutation: Fusion sequence is: ggatccATG
  GenBank ID: MMHOX47
  Entrez Gene: Hoxd12 (a.k.a. Hox-4.7, Hox-5.6)
  Tag / fusion protein: T7 (N terminal on backbone); His (N terminal on backbone)
  Cloning method: Restriction Enzyme; 5′ cloning site BamHI (not destroyed); 3′ cloning site XhoI (destroyed during cloning)
  Sequencing primers: 5′ T7
Terms and licenses: Academic/Nonprofit Terms; Industry Terms: Not Available to Industry
How to cite: HOXD12 (murine) HIS-tag pET was a gift from Corey Largman (Addgene plasmid # 8553 ; http://n2t.net/addgene:8553 ; RRID:Addgene_8553)
