[The description below was written by a language model from this plasmid's Addgene catalogue record.]
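Description:
HOXD12 (murine) HIS-tag pET is a bacterial expression plasmid built on the pET28a backbone (about 5.4 kb without insert) and carrying the mouse Hoxd12 coding region, also known as Hox-4.7 or Hox-5.6, as an insert of roughly 838 bp. It is selected with kanamycin and is listed as a high-copy plasmid propagated in a standard cloning strain. No feature table accompanies the record, so individual backbone elements are not itemised. pET28a is, however, a standard T7 promoter–driven expression vector, in which transcription depends on T7 RNA polymerase supplied by a suitable E. coli expression host. The T7 sequencing primer listed for the 5′ end is consistent with this arrangement.

The insert was placed by restriction cloning between BamHI at the 5′ end, which is retained, and XhoI at the 3′ end, which was destroyed during cloning. The record notes that the BamHI site abuts the Hoxd12 start codon directly, so the open reading frame continues in frame from the vector-encoded N-terminal leader. That leader supplies a polyhistidine tag for purification by immobilised metal affinity chromatography and a T7 epitope tag for antibody detection. The product is therefore an N-terminally His- and T7-tagged HOXD12 homeodomain protein.

The construct is suited to producing recombinant HOXD12 in E. coli for biochemical work. The associated publication concerns AbdB-like Hox proteins stabilising DNA binding by Meis1 homeodomain proteins, which suggests use of the protein in DNA-binding and protein interaction studies, although the record does not describe specific assays.
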