>Addgene plasmid #8553 | HOXD12 (murine) HIS-tag pET | addgene partial sequence | sequence record 17364 | 8553 with T7
TGAGAAATTCCNTCTGAATATTTTGTTTACTTTAAGAAGGAGATATACCATGGGCAGCAGCCATCATCAT
CATCATCACAGCAGCGGCCTGGTGCCGCGCGGCAGCCATATGGCTAGCATGACTGGTGGACAGCAAATGG
GTCGCGGATCCATGTGTGAGCGCAGTCTCTACAGAGCTGGCTATGTGGGCTCGCTTCTGAATTTACAGTC
ACCGGACTCTTTCTACTTTTCCAACCTGAGAGCCAATGGCAGCCAGTTGGCCGCGCTTCCCCCCATCTCA
TACCCTCGCAGCGCGCTGCCCTGGGCTACTACGCCCGCCTCATGCACCCCTGCGCAGCCTGCCACCGCCT
CTGCCTTTGGAGGCTTCTCTCAGCCTTACTTGACCGGCTCTGGGCCAATTGGCCTGCAGTCTCCAGGCGC
CAAGGACGGACCCGAAGACCAGGTCAAGTTCTATACGCCTGATGCGCCCACCGCATCTGAGGAACGCAGC
CGGACTAGGCCGCCCTTCGCCCCCGAGTCTAGTCTGGTTCATTCGGCTCTCAAAGGCACCAAGTATGACT
ACGCGGGTGTGGGCCGGACCGCTCCAGGCTCTGCGACCCTGCTCCAGGGGGCCCCCTGTGCCTCCAGCTT
CAAGGAAGACACCAAAGGCCCGCTCAACTTGAACATGGCAGTGCAAGTGGCCGGGGTGGCCTCTTGCCTG
CGATCTTCACTGCCCGACGGCCTGCCGTGGGGGGCGGCCCCGGGGAAGGGCCCGCAAGAAGAGGAAACCC
TACACAAAGCAGCAGATTGCGGAGCTGGAGAACGAATTCCTGGTCAATGAATTCATCAACCGGCAGAAGC
GTAAGGAATTGTCTAACAGGCTGAACCCNTCCGAAAANGCAGGTCAAAATCTGGTTCNANAACCGGCGTA
TGAAAAAAANCGGGTANTGCANCGCGAANCAACACTGGCCTTTTTTNACTTGG
